>Addgene plasmid #206353 | AAV-CMV-Txnip(C247S) | addgene full sequence | sequence record 405742 | Addgene NGS Result
GCAGCTGCGCGCTCGCTCGCTCACTGAGGCCGCCCGGGCAAAGCCCGGGCGTCGGGCGACCTTTGGTCGC
CCGGCCTCAGTGAGCGAGCGAGCGCGCAGAGAGGGAGTGGCCAACTCCATCACTAGGGGTTCCTTGTAGT
TAATGATTAACCCGCCATGCTACTTATCTACGTAGCCATGCTCTAGCGGCCTCGGCCTCTGCATAAATAA
AAAAAATTAGTCAGCCATGAGCTTGGCCCATTGCATACGTTGTATCCATATCATAATATGTACATTTATA
TTGGCTCATGTCCAACATTACCGCCATGTTGACATTGATTATTGACTAGTTATTAATAGTAATCAATTAC
GGGGTCATTAGTTCATAGCCCATATATGGAGTTCCGCGTTACATAACTTACGGTAAATGGCCCGCCTGGC
TGACCGCCCAACGACCCCCGCCCATTGACGTCAATAATGACGTATGTTCCCATAGTAACGCCAATAGGGA
CTTTCCATTGACGTCAATGGGTGGAGTATTTACGGTAAACTGCCCACTTGGCAGTACATCAAGTGTATCA
TATGCCAAGTACGCCCCCTATTGACGTCAATGACGGTAAATGGCCCGCCTGGCATTATGCCCAGTACATG
ACCTTATGGGACTTTCCTACTTGGCAGTACATCTACGTATTAGTCATCGCTATTACCATGGTGATGCGGT
TTTGGCAGTACATCAATGGGCGTGGATAGCGGTTTGACTCACGGGGATTTCCAAGTCTCCACCCCATTGA
CGTCAATGGGAGTTTGTTTTGGCACCAAAATCAACGGGACTTTCCAAAATGTCGTAACAACTCCGCCCCA
TTGACGCAAATGGGCGGTAGGCGTGTACGGTGGGAGGTCTATATAAGCAGAGCTCGTTTAGTGAACCGTC
AGATCGCCTGGAGACGCCATCCACGCTGTTTTGACCTCCATAGAAGACACCGGGACCGATCCAGCCTCCC
CTCGAAGCTGATCCTGAGAACTTCAGGGTGAGTCTATGGGACCCTTGATGTTTTCTTTCCCCTTCTTTTC
TATGGTTAAGTTCATGTCATAGGAAGGGGAGAAGTAACAGGGTACACATATTGACCAAATCAGGGTAATT
TTGCATTTGTAATTTTAAAAAATGCTTTCTTCTTTTAATATACTTTTTTGTTTATCTTATTTCTAATACT
TTCCCTAATCTCTTTCTTTCAGGGCAATAATGATACAATGTATCATGCCTCTTTGCACCATTCTAAAGAA
TAACAGTGATAATTTCTGGGTTAAGGCAATAGCAATATTTCTGCATATAAATATTTCTGCATATAAATTG
TAACTGATGTAAGAGGTTTCATATTGCTAATAGCAGCTACAATCCAGCTACCATTCTGCTTTTATTTTAT
GGTTGGGATAAGGCTGGATTATTCTGAGTCCAAGCTAGGCCCTTTTGCTAATCATGTTCATACCTCTTAT
CTTCCTCCCACAGCTCCTGGGCAACGTGCTGGTCTGTGTGCTGGCCCATCACTTTGGCAAAGAATTCCGC
GGGCCCGGGATCCAATATGGTGATGTTCAAGAAGATCAAGTCTTTTGAGGTGGTCTTCAACGACCCCGAG
AAAGTGTACGGCAGCGGGGAGAAGGTGGCCGGACGGGTAATTGTGGAAGTGTGTGAAGTTACCCGAGTCA
AAGCTGTCAGGATCCTGGCTTGCGGCGTGGCCAAGGTCCTGTGGATGCAAGGGTCTCAGCAGTGCAAACA
GACTTTGGACTACTTGCGCTATGAAGACACACTTCTCCTAGAAGAGCAGCCTACAGCAGGTGAGAACGAG
ATGGTGATCATGAGGCCTGGAAACAAATATGAGTACAAGTTCGGCTTCGAGCTTCCTCAAGGGCCCCTGG
GAACATCCTTTAAAGGAAAATATGGTTGCGTAGACTACTGGGTGAAGGCTTTTCTCGATCGCCCCAGCCA
GCCAACTCAAGAGGCAAAGAAAAACTTCGAAGTGATGGATCTAGTGGATGTCAATACCCCTGACTTAATG
GCACCAGTGTCTGCCAAAAAGGAGAAGAAAGTTTCCTGCATGTTCATTCCTGATGGACGTGTGTCAGTCT
CTGCTCGAATTGACCGAAAAGGATTCTGTGAAGGTGATGACATCTCCATCCATGCTGACTTTGAGAACAC
GTGTTCCCGAATCGTGGTCCCCAAAGCGGCTATTGTGGCCCGACACACTTACCTTGCCAATGGCCAGACC
AAAGTGTTCACTCAGAAGCTGTCCTCGGTCAGAGGCAATCACATTATCTCAGGGACTAGCGCATCGTGGC
GTGGCAAGAGCCTCAGAGTGCAGAAGATCAGACCATCCATCCTGGGCTGCAACATCCTCAAAGTCGAATA
CTCCTTGCTGATCTACGTCAGTGTCCCTGGCTCCAAGAAAGTCATCCTTGATCTGCCCCTAGTGATTGGC
AGCAGGTCTGGTCTGAGCAGCCGGACATCCAGCATGGCCAGCCGGACGAGCTCTGAGATGAGCTGGATAG
ACCTAAACATCCCAGATACCCCAGAAGCTCCTCCTTGCTATATGGACATCATTCCTGAAGATCACAGACT
AGAGAGCCCCACCACCCCTCTGCTGGACGATGTGGACGACTCTCAAGACAGCCCTATCTTTATGTACGCC
CCTGAGTTCCAGTTCATGCCCCCACCCACTTACACTGAGGTGGATCCGTGCGTCCTTAACAACAACAACA
ACAACAACAACGTGCAGTAGGCTCTAGAGGATCCAAGCTTATCGATACCGTCGACCTCGAGGGCCCAGAT
CTAATTCACCCCACCAGTGCAGGCTGCCTATCAGAAAGTGGTGGCTGGTGTGGCTAATGCCCTGGCCCAC
AAGTATCACTAAGCTCGCTTTCTTGCTGTCCAATTTCTATTAAAGGTTCCTTTGTTCCCTAAGTCCAACT
ACTAAACTGGGGGATATTATGAAGGGCCTTGAGCATCTGGATTCTGCCTAATAAAAAACATTTATTTTCA
TTGCAATGATGTATTTAAATTATTTCTGAATATTTTACTAAAAAGGGAATGTGGGAGGTCAGTGCATTTA
AAACATAAAGAAATGAAGAGCTAGTTCAAACCTTGGGAAAATACACTATATCTTAAACTCCATGAAAGAA
GGTGAGGCTGCAAACAGCTAATGCACATTGGCAACAGCCCCTGATGCCTATGCCTTATTCATCCCTCAGA
AAAGGATTCAAGTAGAGGCTTGATTTGGAGGTTAAAGTTTTGCTATGCTGTATTTTACATTACTTATTGT
TTTAGCTGTCCTCATGAATGTCTTTTCACTACCCATTTGCTTATCCTGCATCTCTCAGCCTTGACTCCAC
TCAGTTCTCTTGCTTAGAGATACCACCTTTCCCCTGAAGTGTTCCTTCCATGTTTTACGGCGAGATGGTT
TCTCCTCGCCTGGCCACTCAGCCTTAGTTGTCTCTGTTGTCTTATAGAGGTCTACTTGAAGAAGGAAAAA
CAGGGGGCATGGTTTGACTGTCCTGTGAGCCCTTCTTCCCTGCCTCCCCCACTCACAGTGACCCGGAATC
CCTCGACATCTAGAGCATGGCTACGTAGATAAGTAGCATGGCGGGTTAATCATTAACTACAAGGAACCCC
TAGTGATGGAGTTGGCCACTCCCTCTCTGCGCGCTCGCTCGCTCACTGAGGCCGGGCGACCAAAGGTCGC
CCGACGCCCGGGCTTTGCCCGGGCGGCCTCAGTGAGCGAGCGAGCGCGCAGCTGGCGTAATAGCGAAGAG
GCCCGCACCGATCGCCCTTCCCAACAGTTGCGCAGCCTGAATGGCGAATGGCGATTCC
[38 nt withheld, positions 3839-3876]
C
[378 nt withheld, positions 3878-4255]
C
[91 nt withheld, positions 4257-4347]
A
[49 nt withheld, positions 4349-4397]
CCTTTGACGTTGGAGTCCACGTTCTTT
[37 nt withheld, positions 4425-4461]
ACCCTATCTCGGTCTATTCTTTTGATTTATAAGGGATTTTGCCGATTTCGGCCTATTGGTTAAAAAATGA
GCTGATTTAACAAAAATTTAACGCGAATTTTAACAAAATATTAACGCTTACAATTTAAATATTTGCTTAT
ACAATCT
[100 nt withheld, positions 4609-4708]
CTCAGGCAATGACCTGATAGCCTTTGTAG
[69 nt withheld, positions 4738-4806]
T
[44 nt withheld, positions 4808-4851]
ACCTACACATTACTCA
[44 nt withheld, positions 4868-4911]
TTGCGTTGAAATAAAGGCTTCTCCC
[83 nt withheld, positions 4937-5019]
TTCTTTGCCTTGCCTGTATGATTTATTGGATGTTGGAATCGCCTGATGCGGTATTTTCTCCTTACGCATC
TGTGCGGTATTTCACACCGCATATGGTGCACTCTCAGTACAATCTGCTCTGATGCCGCATAGTTAAGCCA
GCCCCGACACCCGCCAACACCCGCTGACGCGCCCTGACGGGCTTGTCTGCTCCCGGCATCCGCTTACAGA
CAAGCTGTGACCGTCTCCGGGAGCTGCATGTGTCAGAGGTTTTCACCGTCATCACCGAAACGCGCGAGAC
GAAAGGGCCTCGTGATACGCCTATTTTTATAGGTTAATGTCATGATAATAATGGTTTCTTAGACGTCAGG
TGGCACTTTTCGGGGAAATGTGCGCGGAACCCCTATTTGTTTATTTTTCTAAATACATTCAAATATGTAT
CCGCTCATGAGACAATAACCCTGATAAATGCTTCAATAATATTGAAAAAGGAAGAGTATGAGTATTCAAC
ATTTCCGTGTCGCCCTTATTCCCTTTTTTGCGGCATTTTGCCTTCCTGTTTTTGCTCACCCAGAAACGCT
GGTGAAAGTAAAAGATGCTGAAGATCAGTTGGGTGCACGAGTGGGTTACATCGAACTGGATCTCAACAGC
GGTAAGATCCTTGAGAGTTTTCGCCCCGAAGAACGTTTTCCAATGATGAGCACTTTTAAAGTTCTGCTAT
GTGGCGCGGTATTATCCCGTATTGACGCCGGGCAAGAGCAACTCGGTCGCCGCATACACTATTCTCAGAA
TGACTTGGTTGAGTACTCACCAGTCACAGAAAAGCATCTTACGGATGGCATGACAGTAAGAGAATTATGC
AGTGCTGCCATAACCATGAGTGATAACACTGCGGCCAACTTACTTCTGACAACGATCGGAGGACCGAAGG
AGCTAACCGCTTTTTTGCACAACATGGGGGATCATGTAACTCGCCTTGATCGTTGGGAACCGGAGCTGAA
TGAAGCCATACCAAACGACGAGCGTGACACCACGATGCCTGTAGCAATGGCAACAACGTTGCGCAAACTA
TTAACTGGCGAACTACTTACTCTAGCTTCCCGGCAACAATTAATAGACTGGATGGAGGCGGATAAAGTTG
CAGGACCACTTCTGCGCTCGGCCCTTCCGGCTGGCTGGTTTATTGCTGATAAATCTGGAGCCGGTGAGCG
TGGGTCTCGCGGTATCATTGCAGCACTGGGGCCAGATGGTAAGCCCTCCCGTATCGTAGTTATCTACACG
ACGGGGAGTCAGGCAACTATGGATGAACGAAATAGACAGATCGCTGAGATAGGTGCCTCACTGATTAAGC
ATTGGTAACTGTCAGACCAAGTTTACTCATATATACTTTAGATTGATTTAAAACTTCATTTTTAATTTAA
AAGGATCTAGGTGAAGATCCTTTTTGATAATCTCATGACCAAAATCCCTTAACGTGAGTTTTCGTTCCAC
TGAGCGTCAGACCCCGTAGAAAAGATCAAAGGATCTTCTTGAGATCCTTTTTTTCTGCGCGTAATCTGCT
GCTTGCAAACAAAAAAACCACCGCTACCAGCGGTGGTTTGTTTGCCGGATCAAGAGCTACCAACTCTTTT
TCCGAAGGTAACTGGCTTCAGCAGAGCGCAGATACCAAATACTGTTCTTCTAGTGTAGCCGTAGTTAGGC
CACCACTTCAAGAACTCTGTAGCACCGCCTACATACCTCGCTCTGCTAATCCTGTTACCAGTGGCTGCTG
CCAGTGGCGATAAGTCGTGTCTTACCGGGTTGGACTCAAGACGATAGTTACCGGATAAGGCGCAGCGGTC
GGGCTGAACGGGGGGTTCGTGCACACAGCCCAGCTTGGAGCGAACGACCTACACCGAACTGAGATACCTA
CAGCGTGAGCTATGAGAAAGCGCCACGCTTCCCGAAGGGAGAAAGGCGGACAGGTATCCGGTAAGCGGCA
GGGTCGGAACAGGAGAGCGCACGAGGGAGCTTCCAGGGGGAAACGCCTGGTATCTTTATAGTCCTGTCGG
GTTTCGCCACCTCTGACTTGAGCGTCGATTTTTGTGATGCTCGTCAGGGGGGCGGAGCCTATGGAAAAAC
GCCAGCAACGCGGCCTTTTTACGGTTCCTGGCCTTTTGCTGGCCTTTTGCTCACATGTTCTTTCCTGCGT
TATCCCCTGATTCTGTGGATAACCGTATTACCGCCTTTGAGTGAGCTGATACCGCTCGCCGCAGCCGAAC
GACCGAGCGCAGCGAGTCAGTGAGCGAGGAAGCGGAAGAGCGCCCAATACGCAAACCGCCTCTCCCCGCG
CGTTGGCCGATTCATTAAT
Features (pLannotate 1.2.2; 21 found; start..end, strand, type, name):
      1..134     -  repeat_region  AAV2 ITR: inverted terminal repeat of adeno-associated virus serotype 2 inverted
    186..229     -  rep_origin     SV40 ori (fragment): SV40 origin of replication
    311..690     +  enhancer       CMV enhancer: human cytomegalovirus immediate early enhancer
    691..894     +  promoter       CMV promoter: human cytomegalovirus (CMV) immediate early promoter
   1008..1483    +  intron         β-globin intron: internally truncated intron from human β-globin
   1487..1555    +  CDS            HBB (fragment): HBB_COLGU - Experimental evidence at transcript level: Swiss-Prot protein existence level 2. Involved in oxygen transport from the lung to the various peripheral tissues. From Colobus guereza (Mantled guereza) (Eastern black-and-white colobus monkey).
   1557..2747    +  CDS            Txnip: TXNIP_MOUSE - Also known as Vdup1. Experimental evidence at protein level: Swiss-Prot protein existence level 1. May act as an oxidative stress mediator by inhibiting thioredoxin activity or by limiting its bioavailability. Interacts with COPS5 and restores COPS5-induced suppression of CDKN1B stability, blocking the COPS5-mediated translocation of CDKN1B from the nucleus to the cytoplasm. Inhibits the proteasomal degradation of DDIT4, and thereby contributes to the inhibition of the mammalian target of rapamycin complex 1 (mTORC1) (By similarity). Functions as a transcriptional repressor, poss
   2764..2793    +  misc_feature   MCS (fragment): pBluescript multiple cloning site
   2805..2879    +  CDS            HBB (fragment): HBB_PONPY - Experimental evidence at transcript level: Swiss-Prot protein existence level 2. Involved in oxygen transport from the lung to the various peripheral tissues. From Pongo pygmaeus (Bornean orangutan).
   2883..3277    +  polyA_signal   β-globin poly(A): human β-globin polyadenylation signal
   3632..3764    +  repeat_region  AAV2 ITR (fragment): inverted terminal repeat of adeno-associated virus serotype 2 inverted
   3759..3828    +  CDS            lacZα (fragment): LacZα fragment of β-galactosidase; lacZ fragment
   3839..4144    +  CDS            M13 gene IV (fragment) (sequence partly withheld): pIV; IV; phage assembly
   4132..4560    +  rep_origin     f1 ori (sequence partly withheld): f1 bacteriophage origin of replication; arrow indicates direction of (+) strand synthesis
   4650..5053    +  CDS            M13 gene II (fragment) (sequence partly withheld): pII; II; replication
   5061..5160    -  misc_feature   bom (fragment): basis of mobility region from pBR322
   5262..5297    -  CDS            rop (fragment): Rop protein, which maintains plasmids at low copy number; rop
   5392..5496    +  promoter       AmpR promoter: bla
   5497..6357    +  CDS            AmpR: β-lactamase; bla; confers resistance to ampicillin, carbenicillin, and related antibiotics
   6528..7116    +  rep_origin     ori: high-copy-number ColE1/pMB1/pBR322/pUC origin of replication
   7299..7       +  CDS            lacI (fragment) (across the origin): lac repressor; lacI; The lac repressor binds to the lac operator to inhibit transcription in E. coli. This inhibition can be relieved by adding lactose or isopropyl-β-D-thiogalactopyranoside (IPTG).
