[The description below was written by a language model from this plasmid's Addgene catalogue record and pLannotate feature annotations shown in this document.]
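Description:
AAV-CMV-Txnip(C247S) is an adeno-associated virus transfer plasmid built on the pAAV-MCS8 backbone for expressing a mutant form of mouse thioredoxin-interacting protein (Txnip, also known as VDUP1 or ARRDC6). The expression cassette lies between two AAV2 inverted terminal repeats, the cis elements that allow the intervening DNA to be replicated and packaged into recombinant AAV particles when rep, cap and helper functions are supplied separately. In bacteria the 7.3 kb plasmid is maintained through a high-copy ColE1/pUC-type origin and selected with ampicillin via the β-lactamase gene. An f1 phage origin and assorted fragments of M13, lacZα, lacI, rop and bom sequence are backbone remnants with no evident role in the payload. The record lists a recombination-deficient host strain, consistent with the need to keep the ITRs intact.

Within the ITRs, the human CMV immediate-early enhancer and promoter drive transcription through a truncated human β-globin intron, which is commonly included to improve transcript processing and expression. This is followed by the roughly 1.2 kb Txnip coding sequence and a human β-globin polyadenylation signal. Short β-globin exon fragments flanking the insert are annotated as HBB coding fragments but appear to be part of the intron and poly(A) modules. The insert carries the C247S substitution; no epitope tag or reporter is annotated.

The associated publication title concerns Txnip deletions and missense alleles that prolong cone photoreceptor survival in a mouse model of retinitis pigmentosa, so the construct is presumably used to produce AAV for delivering this allele in that setting, with broad CMV-driven expression rather than a cell-type-specific promoter.
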