Addgene plasmid #206353: AAV-CMV-Txnip(C247S)
Purpose: AAV plasmid expressing mutant TXNIP
Depositing lab: Connie Cepko. Depositing organization: Harvard Medical School. Publication: Txnip deletions and missense alleles prolong the survival of cones in a retinitis pigmentosa mouse model. Xue Y, Zhou Y, Cepko CL. Elife. 2024 May 10;12:RP90749. doi: 10.7554/eLife.90749. PubMed 38727583.
Backbone
  Vector backbone: pAAV-MCS8
  Vector type: AAV
Growth in bacteria
  Bacterial resistance: Ampicillin, 100 μg/mL
  Growth temperature: 37°C
  Growth strain: NEB Stable
  Copy number: Unknown
Gene/Insert
  Gene/Insert name: Txnip (alt names: VDUP1; ARRDC6)
  Species: M. musculus (mouse)
  Insert size (bp): 1194
  Mutation: C247S
  GenBank ID: NM_001009935.2
  Entrez Gene: Txnip (a.k.a. 1200008J08Rik, Hyplip1, THIF, Tbp-2, VDUP1)
  Promoter: CMV
  Cloning method: Gibson Cloning
  Sequencing primers: 5′ ttccgcgggcccgggatccaatATGGTGATGTTCAAGAAGAT; 3′ aagcttggatcctctagagcCTACTGCACGTTGTTGTTGT
Terms and licenses: Academic/Nonprofit Terms; Industry Terms: Not Available to Industry
How to cite: AAV-CMV-Txnip(C247S) was a gift from Connie Cepko (Addgene plasmid # 206353 ; http://n2t.net/addgene:206353 ; RRID:Addgene_206353)
